>Addgene plasmid #103002 | pUCmini-iCAP-PHP.B | addgene full sequence | sequence record 445682 | Addgene Long Read Sequencing Result
CCAATGATACGCGTCGGTGCGGGCCTCTTCGCTATTACGCCAGCTGGCGAAAGGGGGATGTGCTGCAAGG
CGATTAAGTTGGGTAACGCCAGGGTTTTCCCAGTCACGACGTTGTAAAACGACGGCCAGTGAGCGCGCGT
AATACGACTCACTATAGGGCGAATTGGGTACATCGACGGTATCGGGGGAGCTCGCAGGGTCTCCATTTTG
AAGCGGGAGGTTTGAACGCGCAGCCGCCATGCCGGGGTTTTACGAGATTGTGATTAAGGTCCCCAGCGAC
CTTGACGAGCATCTGCCCGGCATTTCTGACAGCTTTGTGAACTGGGTGGCCGAGAAGGAATGGGAGTTGC
CGCCAGATTCTGACATGGATCTGAATCTGATTGAGCAGGCACCCCTGACCGTGGCCGAGAAGCTGCAGCG
CGACTTTCTGACGGAATGGCGCCGTGTGAGTAAGGCCCCGGAGGCTCTTTTCTTTGTGCAATTTGAGAAG
GGAGAGAGCTACTTCCACATGCACGTGCTCGTGGAAACCACCGGGGTGAAATCCATGGTTTTGGGACGTT
TCCTGAGTCAGATTCGCGAAAAACTGATTCAGAGAATTTACCGCGGGATCGAGCCGACTTTGCCAAACTG
GTTCGCGGTCACAAAGACCAGAAATGGCGCCGGAGGCGGGAACAAGGTGGTGGATGAGTGCTACATCCCC
AATTACTTGCTCCCCAAAACCCAGCCTGAGCTCCAGTGGGCGTGGACTAATATGGAACAGTATTTAAGCG
CCTGTTTGAATCTCACGGAGCGTAAACGGTTGGTGGCGCAGCATCTGACGCACGTGTCGCAGACGCAGGA
GCAGAACAAAGAGAATCAGAATCCCAATTCTGATGCGCCGGTGATCAGATCAAAAACTTCAGCCAGGTAC
ATGGAGCTGGTCGGGTGGCTCGTGGACAAGGGGATTACCTCGGAGAAGCAGTGGATCCAGGAGGACCAGG
CCTCATACATCTCCTTCAATGCGGCCTCCAACTCGCGGTCCCAAATCAAGGCTGCCTTGGACAATGCGGG
AAAGATTATGAGCCTGACTAAAACCGCCCCCGACTACCTGGTGGGCCAGCAGCCCGTGGAGGACATTTCC
AGCAATCGGATTTATAAAATTTTGGAACTAAACGGGTACGATCCCCAATATGCGGCTTCCGTCTTTCTGG
GATGGGCCACGAAAAAGTTCGGCAAGAGGAACACCATCTGGCTGTTTGGGCCTGCAACTACCGGGAAGAC
CAACATCGCGGAGGCCATAGCCCACACTGTGCCCTTCTACGGGTGCGTAAACTGGACCAATGAGAACTTT
CCCTTCAACGACTGTGTGGACAAGATGGTGATCTGGTGGGAGGAGGGGAAGATGACCGCCAAGGTCGTGG
AGTCGGCCAAAGCCATTCTCGGAGGAAGCAAGGTGCGCGTGGACCAGAAATGCAAGTCCTCGGCCCAGAT
AGACCCGACTCCCGTGATCGTCACCTCCAACACCAATATGTGCGCCGTGATTGACGGGAACTCAACGACC
TTCGAACACCAGCAGCCGTTGCAAGACCGGATGTTCAAATTTGAACTCACCCGCCGTCTGGATCATGACT
TTGGGAAGGTCACCAAGCAGGAAGTCAAAGACTTTTTCCGGTGGGCAAAGGATCACGTGGTTGAGGTGGA
GCATGAATTCTACGTCAAAAAGGGTGGAGCCAAGAAAAGACCCGCCCCCAGTGACGCAGATATAAGTGAG
CCCAAACGGGTGCGCGAGTCAGTTGCGCAGCCATCGACGTCAGACGCGGAAGCTTCGATCAACTACGCGG
ACAGGTACCAAAACAAATGTTCTCGTCACGTGGGCATGAATCTGATGCTGTTTCCCTGCAGACAATGCGA
GAGACTGAATCAGAATTCAAATATCTGCTTCACTCACGGTGTCAAAGACTGTTTAGAGTGCTTTCCCGTG
TCAGAATCTCAACCCGTTTCTGTCGTCAAAAAGGCGTATCAGAAACTGTGCTACATTCATCACATCATGG
GAAAGGTGCCAGACGCTTGCACTGCTTGCGACCTGGTCAATGTGGACTTGGATGACTGTGTTTCTGAACA
ATAAATGACTTAAACCAGGTATGAGTCGGCTGGATAAATCTAAAGTCATAAACGGCGCTCTGGAATTACT
CAATGAAGTCGGTATCGAAGGCCTGACGACAAGGAAACTCGCTCAAAAGCTGGGAGTTGAGCAGCCTACC
CTGTACTGGCACGTGAAGAACAAGCGGGCCCTGCTCGATGCCCTGGCCATCGAGATGCTGGACAGGCATC
ATACCCACTTCTGCCCCCTGGAAGGCGAGTCATGGCAAGACTTTCTGCGGAACAACGCCAAGTCATTCCG
CTGTGCTCTCCTCTCACATCGCGACGGGGCTAAAGTGCATCTCGGCACCCGCCCAACAGAGAAACAGTAC
GAAACCCTGGAAAATCAGCTCGCGTTCCTGTGTCAGCAAGGCTTCTCCCTGGAGAACGCACTGTACGCTC
TGTCCGCCGTGGGCCACTTTACACTGGGCTGCGTATTGGAGGAACAGGAGCATCAAGTAGCAAAAGAGGA
AAGAGAGACACCTACCACCGATTCTATGCCCCCACTTCTGAGACAAGCAATTGAGCTGTTCGACCGGCAG
GGAGCCGAACCTGCCTTCCTTTTCGGCCTGGAACTAATCATATGTGGCCTGGAGAAACAGCTAAAGTGCG
AAAGCGGCGGGCCGGCCGACGCCCTTGACGATTTTGACTTAGACATGCTCCCAGCCGATGCCCTTGACGA
CTTTGACCTTGATATGCTGCCTGCTGACGCTCTTGACGATTTTGACCTTGACATGCTCCCCGGGTAAATG
CATGAATTCGATCTAGAGGGCCCTATTCTATAGTGTCACCTAAATGCTAGAGCTCGCTGATCAGCCTCGA
CTGTGCCTTCTAGTTGCCAGCCATCTGTTGTTTGCCCCTCCCCCGTGCCTTCCTTGACCCTGGAAGGTGC
CACTCCCACTGTCCTTTCCTAATAAAATGAGGAAATTGCATCGCATTGTCTGAGTAGGTGTCATTCTATT
CTGGGGGGTGGGGTGGGGCAGGACAGCAAGGGGGAGGATTGGGAAGACAATAGCAGGCATGCTGGGGATG
CGGTGGGCTCTATGGCTTCTGAGGCGGAAAGAACCAGCTGGGGCTCGAATCAAGCTATCAAGTGCCACCT
GACGTCTCCCTATCAGTGATAGAGAAGTCGACACGTCTCGAGCTCCCTATCAGTGATAGAGAAGGTACGT
CTAGAACGTCTCCCTATCAGTGATAGAGAAGTCGACACGTCTCGAGCTCCCTATCAGTGATAGAGAAGGT
ACGTCTAGAACGTCTCCCTATCAGTGATAGAGAAGTCGACACGTCTCGAGCTCCCTATCAGTGATAGAGA
AGGTACGTCTAGAACGTCTCCCTATCAGTGATAGAGAAGTCGACACGTCTCGAGCTCCCTATCAGTGATA
GAGAAGGTACCCCCTATATAAGCAGAGAGATCTGTTCAAATTTGAACTGACTAAGCGGCTCCCGCCAGAT
TTTGGCAAGATTACTAAGCAGGAAGTCAAGGACTTTTTTGCTTGGGCAAAGGTCAATCAGGTGCCGGTGA
CTCACGAGTTTAAAGTTCCCAGGGAATTGGCGGGAACTAAAGGGGCGGAGAAATCTCTAAAACGCCCACT
GGGTGACGTCACCAATACTAGCTATAAAAGTCTGGAGAAGCGGGCCAGGCTCTCATTTGTTCCCGAGACG
CCTCGCAGTTCAGACGTGACTGTTGATCCCGCTCCTCTGCGACCGCTAGCTTCGATCAACTACGCAGACA
GGTACCAAAACAAGTGTTCTCGTCACGTGGGCATTAATCTGATTCTGTTTCCCTGCAGACAATGCGAGAG
AATGAATCAGAACTCAAATATCTGCTTCACTCACGGACAGAAAGACTGTTTAGAGTGCTTTCCCGTGTCA
GAATCTCAACCCGTTTCTGTCGTCAAAAAGGCGTATCAGAAACTGTGCTACATTCATCATATCATGGGAA
AGGTGCCAGACGCTTGCACTGCCTGCGATCTGGTCAATGTGGATTTGGATGACTGCATCTTTGAACAATA
AATGACTTAAGCCAGGTATGGCTGCCGATGGTTATCTTCCAGATTGGCTCGAGGACAACCTTAGTGAAGG
AATTCGCGAGTGGTGGGCTTTGAAACCTGGAGCCCCTCAACCCAAGGCAAATCAACAACATCAAGACAAC
GCTAGAGGTCTTGTGCTTCCGGGTTACAAATACCTTGGACCCGGCAACGGACTCGACAAGGGGGAGCCGG
TCAACGCAGCAGACGCGGCGGCCCTCGAGCACGACAAAGCCTACGACCAGCAGCTCAAGGCCGGAGACAA
CCCGTACCTCAAGTACAACCACGCCGACGCCGAGTTCCAGGAGCGGCTCAAAGAAGATACGTCTTTTGGG
GGCAACCTCGGGCGAGCAGTCTTCCAGGCCAAAAAGAGGCTTCTTGAACCTCTTGGTCTGGTTGAGGAAG
CGGCTAAGACGGCTCCTGGAAAGAAGAGGCCTGTAGAGCAGTCTCCTCAGGAACCGGACTCCTCCGCGGG
TATTGGCAAATCGGGTGCACAGCCCGCTAAAAAGAGACTCAATTTCGGTCAGACTGGCGACACAGAGTCA
GTCCCAGACCCTCAACCAATCGGAGAACCTCCCGCAGCCCCCTCAGGTGTGGGATCTCTTACAATGGCTT
CAGGTGGTGGCGCACCAGTGGCAGACAATAACGAAGGTGCCGATGGAGTGGGTAGTTCCTCGGGAAATTG
GCATTGCGATTCCCAATGGCTGGGGGACAGAGTCATCACCACCAGCACCCGAACCTGGGCCCTGCCCACC
TACAACAATCACCTCTACAAGCAAATCTCCAACAGCACATCTGGAGGATCTTCAAATGACAACGCCTACT
TCGGCTACAGCACCCCCTGGGGGTATTTTGACTTCAACAGATTCCACTGCCACTTCTCACCACGTGACTG
GCAGCGACTCATCAACAACAACTGGGGATTCCGGCCTAAGCGACTCAACTTCAAGCTCTTTAACATTCAG
GTCAAAGAGGTTACGGACAACAATGGAGTCAAGACCATCGCCAATAACCTTACCAGCACGGTCCAGGTCT
TCACGGACTCAGACTATCAGCTCCCGTACGTGCTCGGGTCGGCTCACGAGGGCTGCCTCCCGCCGTTCCC
AGCGGACGTTTTCATGATTCCTCAGTACGGGTATCTGACGCTTAATGATGGAAGCCAGGCCGTGGGTCGT
TCGTCCTTTTACTGCCTGGAATATTTCCCGTCGCAAATGCTAAGAACGGGTAACAACTTCCAGTTCAGCT
ACGAGTTTGAGAACGTACCTTTCCATAGCAGCTACGCTCACAGCCAAAGCCTGGACCGACTAATGAATCC
ACTCATCGACCAATACTTGTACTATCTCTCTAGAACTATTAACGGTTCTGGACAGAATCAACAAACGCTA
AAATTCAGTGTGGCCGGACCCAGCAACATGGCTGTCCAGGGAAGAAACTACATACCTGGACCCAGCTACC
GACAACAACGTGTCTCAACCACTGTGACTCAAAACAACAACAGCGAATTTGCTTGGCCTGGAGCTTCTTC
TTGGGCTCTCAATGGACGTAATAGCTTGATGAATCCTGGACCTGCTATGGCCTCTCACAAAGAAGGAGAG
GACCGTTTCTTTCCTTTGTCTGGATCTTTAATTTTTGGCAAACAAGGTACTGGCAGAGACAACGTGGATG
CGGACAAAGTCATGATAACCAACGAAGAAGAAATTAAAACTACTAACCCGGTAGCAACGGAGTCCTATGG
ACAAGTGGCCACAAACCACCAGAGTGCCCAAACTTTGGCGGTGCCTTTTAAGGCACAGGCGCAGACCGGT
TGGGTTCAAAACCAAGGAATACTTCCGGGTATGGTTTGGCAGGACAGAGATGTGTACCTGCAAGGACCCA
TTTGGGCCAAAATTCCTCACACGGACGGCAACTTTCACCCTTCTCCGCTGATGGGAGGGTTTGGAATGAA
GCACCCGCCTCCTCAGATCCTCATCAAAAACACACCTGTACCTGCGGATCCTCCAACGGCCTTCAACAAG
GACAAGCTGAACTCTTTCATCACCCAGTATTCTACTGGTCAAGTCAGCGTGGAGATCGAGTGGGAGCTGC
AGAAGGAAAACAGCAAGCGCTGGAACCCGGAGATCCAGTACACTTCCAACTATTACAAGTCTAATAATGT
TGAATTTGCTGTTAATACTGAAGGTGTATATAGTGAACCCCGCCCCATTGGCACCAGATACCTGACTCGT
AATCTGTAAGTCGACTTGCTTGTTAATCAATAAACCGTTTAATTCGTTTCAGTTGAACTTTGGTCTCTGC
GAAGGGCAATTCGTTTAAACCTGCAGGACTAGAGGTCCTGTATTAGAGGTCACGTGAGTGTTTTGCGACA
TTTTGCGACACCATGTGGTCACGCTGGGTATTTAAGCCCGAGTGAGCACGCAGGGTCTCCATTTTGAAGC
GGGAGGTTTGAACGCGCAGCCGCCAAGCCGAATTCTGCAGATATCACATGTCCTAGGAACTATCGATCCA
TCACACTGGCGGCCGCTCGACTAGAGCGGCCGCCACCGCGGTGGAGCTCCAGCTTTTGCGGACCGAATCG
GAAAGAACATGTGAGCAAAAGGCCAGCAAAAGGCCAGGAACCGTAAAAAGGCCGCGTTGCTGGCGTTTTT
CCATAGGCTCCGCCCCCCTGACGAGCATCACAAAAATCGACGCTCAAGTCAGAGGTGGCGAAACCCGACA
GGACTATAAAGATACCAGGCGTTTCCCCCTGGAAGCTCCCTCGTGCGCTCTCCTGTTCCGACCCTGCCGC
TTACCGGATACCTGTCCGCCTTTCTCCCTTCGGGAAGCGTGGCGCTTTCTCATAGCTCACGCTGTAGGTA
TCTCAGTTCGGTGTAGGTCGTTCGCTCCAAGCTGGGCTGTGTGCACGAACCCCCCGTTCAGCCCGACCGC
TGCGCCTTATCCGGTAACTATCGTCTTGAGTCCAACCCGGTAAGACACGACTTATCGCCACTGGCAGCAG
CCACTGGTAACAGGATTAGCAGAGCGAGGTATGTAGGCGGTGCTACAGAGTTCTTGAAGTGGTGGCCTAA
CTACGGCTACACTAGAAGAACAGTATTTGGTATCTGCGCTCTGCTGAAGCCAGTTACCTTCGGAAAAAGA
GTTGGTAGCTCTTGATCCGGCAAACAAACCACCGCTGGTAGCGGTGGTTTTTTTGTTTGCAAGCAGCAGA
TTACGCGCAGAAAAAAAGGATCTCAAGAAGATCCTTTGATCTTTTCTACGGGGTCTGACGCTCAGTGGAA
CGAAAACTCACGTTAAGGGATTTTGGTCATGAGATTATCAAAAAGGATCTTCACCTAGATCCTTTTAAAT
TAAAAATGAAGTTTTAAATCAATCTAAAGTATATATGAGTAAACTTGGTCTGACAGTTACCAATGCTTAA
TCAGTGAGGCACCTATCTCAGCGATCTGTCTATTTCGTTCATCCATAGTTGCCTGACTCCCCGTCGTGTA
GATAACTACGATACGGGAGGGCTTACCATCTGGCCCCAGTGCTGCAATGATACCGCGAGACCCACGCTCA
CCGGCTCCAGATTTATCAGCAATAAACCAGCCAGCCGGAAGGGCCGAGCGCAGAAGTGGTCCTGCAACTT
TATCCGCCTCCATCCAGTCTATTAATTGTTGCCGGGAAGCTAGAGTAAGTAGTTCGCCAGTTAATAGTTT
GCGCAACGTTGTTGCCATTGCTACAGGCATCGTGGTGTCACGCTCGTCGTTTGGTATGGCTTCATTCAGC
TCCGGTTCCCAACGATCAAGGCGAGTTACATGATCCCCCATGTTGTGCAAAAAAGCGGTTAGCTCCTTCG
GTCCTCCGATCGTTGTCAGAAGTAAGTTGGCCGCAGTGTTATCACTCATGGTTATGGCAGCACTGCATAA
TTCTCTTACTGTCATGCCATCCGTAAGATGCTTTTCTGTGACTGGTGAGTACTCAACCAAGTCATTCTGA
GAATAGTGTATGCGGCGACCGAGTTGCTCTTGCCCGGCGTCAATACGGGATAATACCGCGCCACATAGCA
GAACTTTAAAAGTGCTCATCATTGGAAAACGTTCTTCGGGGCGAAAACTCTCAAGGATCTTACCGCTGTT
GAGATCCAGTTCGATGTAACCCACTCGTGCACCCAACTGATCTTCAGCATCTTTTACTTTCACCAGCGTT
TCTGGGTGAGCAAAAACAGGAAGGCAAAATGCCGCAAAAAAGGGAATAAGGGCGACACGGAAATGTTGAA
TACTCATACTCTTCCTTTTTCAATATTATTGAAGCATTTATCAGGGTTATTGTCTCATGAGCGGATACAT
ATTTGAATGTATTTAGAAAAATAAACAAATAGGGGTTCCGCGCACATTTCCCCGAAAAGTGCCACCTGAC
GTC
Features (pLannotate 1.2.2; 22 found; start..end, strand, type, name):
     14..132     -  CDS            lacZα (fragment): LacZα fragment of β-galactosidase; lacZ fragment
    140..158     +  promoter       T7 promoter: promoter for bacteriophage T7 RNA polymerase
    239..2101    +  CDS            Rep78: REP78_AAV2S - Experimental evidence at protein level: Swiss-Prot protein existence level 1. Plays an essential role in the initiation of viral DNA synthesis. Binds specifically to an inverted terminal repeat element (ITR) on the 3' and 5' ends of the viral DNA, where it cleaves a site specifically to generate a priming site for initiation of the synthesis of a complementary strand. Plays also a role as transcriptional regulator, DNA helicase and as key factors in site-specific integration of the viral genome. Regulates host PKA activity by interacting with host PRKX as a mechanism of interferi
   2142..2818    +  CDS            rtTA3 (fragment): reverse tetracycline transactivator 3 activates expression from Tet-responsive promoters in the presence of doxycycline
   2748..2858    +  CDS            VP48: 3 tandem repeats of the minimal activation domain of herpes simplex virus VP16 (Cheng et al., 2013)
   2897..2915    -  promoter       SP6 promoter: promoter for bacteriophage SP6 RNA polymerase
   2941..3165    +  polyA_signal   bGH poly(A) signal: bovine growth hormone polyadenylation signal
   3169..3190    +  promoter       SV40 promoter (fragment): SV40 enhancer and early promoter
   3226..3246    +  promoter       tight TRE promoter (fragment): Tet-responsive promoter PTight, consisting of seven tet operator sequences followed by the minimal CMV promoter
   3263..3283    +  promoter       tight TRE promoter (fragment): Tet-responsive promoter PTight, consisting of seven tet operator sequences followed by the minimal CMV promoter
   3300..3320    +  promoter       tight TRE promoter (fragment): Tet-responsive promoter PTight, consisting of seven tet operator sequences followed by the minimal CMV promoter
   3337..3357    +  promoter       tight TRE promoter (fragment): Tet-responsive promoter PTight, consisting of seven tet operator sequences followed by the minimal CMV promoter
   3374..3394    +  promoter       tight TRE promoter (fragment): Tet-responsive promoter PTight, consisting of seven tet operator sequences followed by the minimal CMV promoter
   3411..3431    +  promoter       tight TRE promoter (fragment): Tet-responsive promoter PTight, consisting of seven tet operator sequences followed by the minimal CMV promoter
   3448..3468    +  promoter       tight TRE promoter (fragment): Tet-responsive promoter PTight, consisting of seven tet operator sequences followed by the minimal CMV promoter
   3485..3505    +  promoter       tight TRE promoter (fragment): Tet-responsive promoter PTight, consisting of seven tet operator sequences followed by the minimal CMV promoter
   3511..4128    +  CDS            Rep52 (fragment): REP52_AAV2S - Experimental evidence at protein level: Swiss-Prot protein existence level 1. Plays a critical role during packaging of viral DNA into empty capsids, where they are thought to be part of the packaging motor complex. The single stranded genomic DNA is packaged in a 3' to 5' direction and requires the association between viral DNA and Rep40. Regulates host PKA activity by interacting with host PRKX as a mechanism to interfere with helper virus propagation and to promote its own replication. From Adeno-associated virus 2 (isolate Srivastava/1982) (AAV-2).
   4148..6376    +  CDS            VP1: CAPSD_AAV2S - Experimental evidence at protein level: Swiss-Prot protein existence level 1. Capsid protein self-assembles to form an icosahedral capsid with a T=1 symmetry, about 22 nm in diameter, and consisting of 60 copies of three size variants of the capsid protein VP1, VP2 and VP3 which differ in their N-terminus. The capsid encapsulates the genomic ssDNA. Binds to host cell heparan sulfate and uses host ITGA5-ITGB1 as coreceptor on the cell surface to provide virion attachment to target cell. This attachment induces virion internalization predominantly through clathrin-dependent endocyt
   6671..6699    -  misc_feature   MCS (fragment): pBluescript multiple cloning site
   6788..7376    -  rep_origin     ori: high-copy-number ColE1/pMB1/pBR322/pUC origin of replication
   7547..8407    -  CDS            AmpR: β-lactamase; bla; confers resistance to ampicillin, carbenicillin, and related antibiotics
   8408..8512    -  promoter       AmpR promoter: bla
