>Addgene plasmid #103002 | pUCmini-iCAP-PHP.B Sequencing Result | analyzer sequence | sequence record 435711
CCAATGATACGCGTCGGTGCGGGCCTCTTCGCTATTACGCCAGCTGGCGAAAGGGGGATGTGCTGCAAGG
CGATTAAGTTGGGTAACGCCAGGGTTTTCCCAGTCACGACGTTGTAAAACGACGGCCAGTGAGCGCGCGT
AATACGACTCACTATAGGGCGAATTGGGTACATCGACGGTATCGGGGGAGCTCGCAGGGTCTCCATTTTG
AAGCGGGAGGTTTGAACGCGCAGCCGCCATGCCGGGGTTTTACGAGATTGTGATTAAGGTCCCCAGCGAC
CTTGACGAGCATCTGCCCGGCATTTCTGACAGCTTTGTGAACTGGGTGGCCGAGAAGGAATGGGAGTTGC
CGCCAGATTCTGACATGGATCTGAATCTGATTGAGCAGGCACCCCTGACCGTGGCCGAGAAGCTGCAGCG
CGACTTTCTGACGGAATGGCGCCGTGTGAGTAAGGCCCCGGAGGCTCTTTTCTTTGTGCAATTTGAGAAG
GGAGAGAGCTACTTCCACATGCACGTGCTCGTGGAAACCACCGGGGTGAAATCCATGGTTTTGGGACGTT
TCCTGAGTCAGATTCGCGAAAAACTGATTCAGAGAATTTACCGCGGGATCGAGCCGACTTTGCCAAACTG
GTTCGCGGTCACAAAGACCAGAAATGGCGCCGGAGGCGGGAACAAGGTGGTGGATGAGTGCTACATCCCC
AATTACTTGCTCCCCAAAACCCAGCCTGAGCTCCAGTGGGCGTGGACTAATATGGAACAGTATTTAAGCG
CCTGTTTGAATCTCACGGAGCGTAAACGGTTGGTGGCGCAGCATCTGACGCACGTGTCGCAGACGCAGGA
GCAGAACAAAGAGAATCAGAATCCCAATTCTGATGCGCCGGTGATCAGATCAAAAACTTCAGCCAGGTAC
ATGGAGCTGGTCGGGTGGCTCGTGGACAAGGGGATTACCTCGGAGAAGCAGTGGATCCAGGAGGACCAGG
CCTCATACATCTCCTTCAATGCGGCCTCCAACTCGCGGTCCCAAATCAAGGCTGCCTTGGACAATGCGGG
AAAGATTATGAGCCTGACTAAAACCGCCCCCGACTACCTGGTGGGCCAGCAGCCCGTGGAGGACATTTCC
AGCAATCGGATTTATAAAATTTTGGAACTAAACGGGTACGATCCCCAATATGCGGCTTCCGTCTTTCTGG
GATGGGCCACGAAAAAGTTCGGCAAGAGGAACACCATCTGGCTGTTTGGGCCTGCAACTACCGGGAAGAC
CAACATCGCGGAGGCCATAGCCCACACTGTGCCCTTCTACGGGTGCGTAAACTGGACCAATGAGAACTTT
CCCTTCAACGACTGTGTGGACAAGATGGTGATCTGGTGGGAGGAGGGGAAGATGACCGCCAAGGTCGTGG
AGTCGGCCAAAGCCATTCTCGGAGGAAGCAAGGTGCGCGTGGACCAGAAATGCAAGTCCTCGGCCCAGAT
AGACCCGACTCCCGTGATCGTCACCTCCAACACCAATATGTGCGCCGTGATTGACGGGAACTCAACGACC
TTCGAACACCAGCAGCCGTTGCAAGACCGGATGTTCAAATTTGAACTCACCCGCCGTCTGGATCATGACT
TTGGGAAGGTCACCAAGCAGGAAGTCAAAGACTTTTTCCGGTGGGCAAAGGATCACGTGGTTGAGGTGGA
GCATGAATTCTACGTCAAAAAGGGTGGAGCCAAGAAAAGACCCGCCCCCAGTGACGCAGATATAAGTGAG
CCCAAACGGGTGCGCGAGTCAGTTGCGCAGCCATCGACGTCAGACGCGGAAGCTTCGATCAACTACGCGG
ACAGGTACCAAAACAAATGTTCTCGTCACGTGGGCATGAATCTGATGCTGTTTCCCTGCAGACAATGCGA
GAGACTGAATCAGAATTCAAATATCTGCTTCACTCACGGTGTCAAAGACTGTTTAGAGTGCTTTCCCGTG
TCAGAATCTCAACCCGTTTCTGTCGTCAAAAAGGCGTATCAGAAACTGTGCTACATTCATCACATCATGG
GAAAGGTGCCAGACGCTTGCACTGCTTGCGACCTGGTCAATGTGGACTTGGATGACTGTGTTTCTGAACA
ATAAATGACTTAAACCAGGTATGAGTCGGCTGGATAAATCTAAAGTCATAAACGGCGCTCTGGAATTACT
CAATGAAGTCGGTATCGAAGGCCTGACGACAAGGAAACTCGCTCAAAAGCTGGGAGTTGAGCAGCCTACC
CTGTACTGGCACGTGAAGAACAAGCGGGCCCTGCTCGATGCCCTGGCCATCGAGATGCTGGACAGGCATC
ATACCCACTTCTGCCCCCTGGAAGGCGAGTCATGGCAAGACTTTCTGCGGAACAACGCCAAGTCATTCCG
CTGTGCTCTCCTCTCACATCGCGACGGGGCTAAAGTGCATCTCGGCACCCGCCCAACAGAGAAACAGTAC
GAAACCCTGGAAAATCAGCTCGCGTTCCTGTGTCAGCAAGGCTTCTCCCTGGAGAACGCACTGTACGCTC
TGTCCGCCGTGGGCCACTTTACACTGGGCTGCGTATTGGAGGAACAGGAGCATCAAGTAGCAAAAGAGGA
AAGAGAGACACCTACCACCGATTCTATGCCCCCACTTCTGAGACAAGCAATTGAGCTGTTCGACCGGCAG
GGAGCCGAACCTGCCTTCCTTTTCGGCCTGGAACTAATCATATGTGGCCTGGAGAAACAGCTAAAGTGCG
AAAGCGGCGGGCCGGCCGACGCCCTTGACGATTTTGACTTAGACATGCTCCCAGCCGATGCCCTTGACGA
CTTTGACCTTGATATGCTGCCTGCTGACGCTCTTGACGATTTTGACCTTGACATGCTCCCCGGGTAAATG
CATGAATTCGATCTAGAGGGCCCTATTCTATAGTGTCACCTAAATGCTAGAGCTCGCTGATCAGCCTCGA
CTGTGCCTTCTAGTTGCCAGCCATCTGTTGTTTGCCCCTCCCCCGTGCCTTCCTTGACCCTGGAAGGTGC
CACTCCCACTGTCCTTTCCTAATAAAATGAGGAAATTGCATCGCATTGTCTGAGTAGGTGTCATTCTATT
CTGGGGGGTGGGGTGGGGCAGGACAGCAAGGGGGAGGATTGGGAAGACAATAGCAGGCATGCTGGGGATG
CGGTGGGCTCTATGGCTTCTGAGGCGGAAAGAACCAGCTGGGGCTCGAATCAAGCTATCAAGTGCCACCT
GACGTCTCCCTATCAGTGATAGAGAAGTCGACACGTCTCGAGCTCCCTATCAGTGATAGAGAAGGTACGT
CTAGAACGTCTCCCTATCAGTGATAGAGAAGTCGACACGTCTCGAGCTCCCTATCAGTGATAGAGAAGTC
GACACGTCTCGAGCTCCCTATCAGTGATAGAGAAGGTACGTCTAGAACGTCTCCCTATCAGTGATAGAGA
AGTCGACACGTCTCGAGCTCCCTATCAGTGATAGAGAAGGTACCCCCTATATAAGCAGAGAGATCTGTTC
AAATTTGAACTGACTAAGCGGCTCCCGCCAGATTTTGGCAAGATTACTAAGCAGGAAGTCAAGGACTTTT
TTGCTTGGGCAAAGGTCAATCAGGTGCCGGTGACTCACGAGTTTAAAGTTCCCAGGGAATTGGCGGGAAC
TAAAGGGGCGGAGAAATCTCTAAAACGCCCACTGGGTGACGTCACCAATACTAGCTATAAAAGTCTGGAG
AAGCGGGCCAGGCTCTCATTTGTTCCCGAGACGCCTCGCAGTTCAGACGTGACTGTTGATCCCGCTCCTC
TGCGACCGCTAGCTTCGATCAACTACGCAGACAGGTACCAAAACAAGTGTTCTCGTCACGTGGGCATTAA
TCTGATTCTGTTTCCCTGCAGACAATGCGAGAGAATGAATCAGAACTCAAATATCTGCTTCACTCACGGA
CAGAAAGACTGTTTAGAGTGCTTTCCCGTGTCAGAATCTCAACCCGTTTCTGTCGTCAAAAAGGCGTATC
AGAAACTGTGCTACATTCATCATATCATGGGAAAGGTGCCAGACGCTTGCACTGCCTGCGATCTGGTCAA
TGTGGATTTGGATGACTGCATCTTTGAACAATAAATGACTTAAGCCAGGTATGGCTGCCGATGGTTATCT
TCCAGATTGGCTCGAGGACAACCTTAGTGAAGGAATTCGCGAGTGGTGGGCTTTGAAACCTGGAGCCCCT
CAACCCAAGGCAAATCAACAACATCAAGACAACGCTAGAGGTCTTGTGCTTCCGGGTTACAAATACCTTG
GACCCGGCAACGGACTCGACAAGGGGGAGCCGGTCAACGCAGCAGACGCGGCGGCCCTCGAGCACGACAA
AGCCTACGACCAGCAGCTCAAGGCCGGAGACAACCCGTACCTCAAGTACAACCACGCCGACGCCGAGTTC
CAGGAGCGGCTCAAAGAAGATACGTCTTTTGGGGGCAACCTCGGGCGAGCAGTCTTCCAGGCCAAAAAGA
GGCTTCTTGAACCTCTTGGTCTGGTTGAGGAAGCGGCTAAGACGGCTCCTGGAAAGAAGAGGCCTGTAGA
GCAGTCTCCTCAGGAACCGGACTCCTCCGCGGGTATTGGCAAATCGGGTGCACAGCCCGCTAAAAAGAGA
CTCAATTTCGGTCAGACTGGCGACACAGAGTCAGTCCCAGACCCTCAACCAATCGGAGAACCTCCCGCAG
CCCCCTCAGGTGTGGGATCTCTTACAATGGCTTCAGGTGGTGGCGCACCAGTGGCAGACAATAACGAAGG
TGCCGATGGAGTGGGTAGTTCCTCGGGAAATTGGCATTGCGATTCCCAATGGCTGGGGGACAGAGTCATC
ACCACCAGCACCCGAACCTGGGCCCTGCCCACCTACAACAATCACCTCTACAAGCAAATCTCCAACAGCA
CATCTGGAGGATCTTCAAATGACAACGCCTACTTCGGCTACAGCACCCCCTGGGGGTATTTTGACTTCAA
CAGATTCCACTGCCACTTCTCACCACGTGACTGGCAGCGACTCATCAACAACAACTGGGGATTCCGGCCT
AAGCGACTCAACTTCAAGCTCTTTAACATTCAGGTCAAAGAGGTTACGGACAACAATGGAGTCAAGACCA
TCGCCAATAACCTTACCAGCACGGTCCAGGTCTTCACGGACTCAGACTATCAGCTCCCGTACGTGCTCGG
GTCGGCTCACGAGGGCTGCCTCCCGCCGTTCCCAGCGGACGTTTTCATGATTCCTCAGTACGGGTATCTG
ACGCTTAATGATGGAAGCCAGGCCGTGGGTCGTTCGTCCTTTTACTGCCTGGAATATTTCCCGTCGCAAA
TGCTAAGAACGGGTAACAACTTCCAGTTCAGCTACGAGTTTGAGAACGTACCTTTCCATAGCAGCTACGC
TCACAGCCAAAGCCTGGACCGACTAATGAATCCACTCATCGACCAATACTTGTACTATCTCTCTAGAACT
ATTAACGGTTCTGGACAGAATCAACAAACGCTAAAATTCAGTGTGGCCGGACCCAGCAACATGGCTGTCC
AGGGAAGAAACTACATACCTGGACCCAGCTACCGACAACAACGTGTCTCAACCACTGTGACTCAAAACAA
CAACAGCGAATTTGCTTGGCCTGGAGCTTCTTCTTGGGCTCTCAATGGACGTAATAGCTTGATGAATCCT
GGACCTGCTATGGCCTCTCACAAAGAAGGAGAGGACCGTTTCTTTCCTTTGTCTGGATCTTTAATTTTTG
GCAAACAAGGTACTGGCAGAGACAACGTGGATGCGGACAAAGTCATGATAACCAACGAAGAAGAAATTAA
AACTACTAACCCGGTAGCAACGGAGTCCTATGGACAAGTGGCCACAAACCACCAGAGTGCCCAAACTTTG
GCGGTGCCTTTTAAGGCACAGGCGCAGACCGGTTGGGTTCAAAACCAAGGAATACTTCCGGGTATGGTTT
GGCAGGACAGAGATGTGTACCTGCAAGGACCCATTTGGGCCAAAATTCCTCACACGGACGGCAACTTTCA
CCCTTCTCCGCTGATGGGAGGGTTTGGAATGAAGCACCCGCCTCCTCAGATCCTCATCAAAAACACACCT
GTACCTGCGGATCCTCCAACGGCCTTCAACAAGGACAAGCTGAACTCTTTCATCACCCAGTATTCTACTG
GTCAAGTCAGCGTGGAGATCGAGTGGGAGCTGCAGAAGGAAAACAGCAAGCGCTGGAACCCGGAGATCCA
GTACACTTCCAACTATTACAAGTCTAATAATGTTGAATTTGCTGTTAATACTGAAGGTGTATATAGTGAA
CCCCGCCCCATTGGCACCAGATACCTGACTCGTAATCTGTAAGTCGACTTGCTTGTTAATCAATAAACCG
TTTAATTCGTTTCAGTTGAACTTTGGTCTCTGCGAAGGGCAATTCGTTTAAACCTGCAGGACTAGAGGTC
CTGTATTAGAGGTCACGTGAGTGTTTTGCGACATTTTGCGACACCATGTGGTCACGCTGGGTATTTAAGC
CCGAGTGAGCACGCAGGGTCTCCATTTTGAAGCGGGAGGTTTGAACGCGCAGCCGCCAAGCCGAATTCTG
CAGATATCACATGTCCTAGGAACTATCGATCCATCACACTGGCGGCCGCTCGACTAGAGCGGCCGCCACC
GCGGTGGAGCTCCAGCTTTTGCGGACCGAATCGGAAAGAACATGTGAGCAAAAGGCCAGCAAAAGGCCAG
GAACCGTAAAAAGGCCGCGTTGCTGGCGTTTTTCCATAGGCTCCGCCCCCCTGACGAGCATCACAAAAAT
CGACGCTCAAGTCAGAGGTGGCGAAACCCGACAGGACTATAAAGATACCAGGCGTTTCCCCCTGGAAGCT
CCCTCGTGCGCTCTCCTGTTCCGACCCTGCCGCTTACCGGATACCTGTCCGCCTTTCTCCCTTCGGGAAG
CGTGGCGCTTTCTCATAGCTCACGCTGTAGGTATCTCAGTTCGGTGTAGGTCGTTCGCTCCAAGCTGGGC
TGTGTGCACGAACCCCCCGTTCAGCCCGACCGCTGCGCCTTATCCGGTAACTATCGTCTTGAGTCCAACC
CGGTAAGACACGACTTATCGCCACTGGCAGCAGCCACTGGTAACAGGATTAGCAGAGCGAGGTATGTAGG
CGGTGCTACAGAGTTCTTGAAGTGGTGGCCTAACTACGGCTACACTAGAAGAACAGTATTTGGTATCTGC
GCTCTGCTGAAGCCAGTTACCTTCGGAAAAAGAGTTGGTAGCTCTTGATCCGGCAAACAAACCACCGCTG
GTAGCGGTGGTTTTTTTGTTTGCAAGCAGCAGATTACGCGCAGAAAAAAAGGATCTCAAGAAGATCCTTT
GATCTTTTCTACGGGGTCTGACGCTCAGTGGAACGAAAACTCACGTTAAGGGATTTTGGTCATGAGATTA
TCAAAAAGGATCTTCACCTAGATCCTTTTAAATTAAAAATGAAGTTTTAAATCAATCTAAAGTATATATG
AGTAAACTTGGTCTGACAGTTACCAATGCTTAATCAGTGAGGCACCTATCTCAGCGATCTGTCTATTTCG
TTCATCCATAGTTGCCTGACTCCCCGTCGTGTAGATAACTACGATACGGGAGGGCTTACCATCTGGCCCC
AGTGCTGCAATGATACCGCGAGACCCACGCTCACCGGCTCCAGATTTATCAGCAATAAACCAGCCAGCCG
GAAGGGCCGAGCGCAGAAGTGGTCCTGCAACTTTATCCGCCTCCATCCAGTCTATTAATTGTTGCCGGGA
AGCTAGAGTAAGTAGTTCGCCAGTTAATAGTTTGCGCAACGTTGTTGCCATTGCTACAGGCATCGTGGTG
TCACGCTCGTCGTTTGGTATGGCTTCATTCAGCTCCGGTTCCCAACGATCAAGGCGAGTTACATGATCCC
CCATGTTGTGCAAAAAAGCGGTTAGCTCCTTCGGTCCTCCGATCGTTGTCAGAAGTAAGTTGGCCGCAGT
GTTATCACTCATGGTTATGGCAGCACTGCATAATTCTCTTACTGTCATGCCATCCGTAAGATGCTTTTCT
GTGACTGGTGAGTACTCAACCAAGTCATTCTGAGAATAGTGTATGCGGCGACCGAGTTGCTCTTGCCCGG
CGTCAATACGGGATAATACCGCGCCACATAGCAGAACTTTAAAAGTGCTCATCATTGGAAAACGTTCTTC
GGGGCGAAAACTCTCAAGGATCTTACCGCTGTTGAGATCCAGTTCGATGTAACCCACTCGTGCACCCAAC
TGATCTTCAGCATCTTTTACTTTCACCAGCGTTTCTGGGTGAGCAAAAACAGGAAGGCAAAATGCCGCAA
AAAAGGGAATAAGGGCGACACGGAAATGTTGAATACTCATACTCTTCCTTTTTCAATATTATTGAAGCAT
TTATCAGGGTTATTGTCTCATGAGCGGATACATATTTGAATGTATTTAGAAAAATAAACAAATAGGGGTT
CCGCGCACATTTCCCCGAAAAGTGCCACCTGACGTC
Features (pLannotate 1.2.2; 21 found; start..end, strand, type, name):
     14..132     -  CDS            lacZα (fragment): LacZα fragment of β-galactosidase; lacZ fragment
    140..158     +  promoter       T7 promoter: promoter for bacteriophage T7 RNA polymerase
    239..2101    +  CDS            Rep78: REP78_AAV2S - Experimental evidence at protein level: Swiss-Prot protein existence level 1. Plays an essential role in the initiation of viral DNA synthesis. Binds specifically to an inverted terminal repeat element (ITR) on the 3' and 5' ends of the viral DNA, where it cleaves a site specifically to generate a priming site for initiation of the synthesis of a complementary strand. Plays also a role as transcriptional regulator, DNA helicase and as key factors in site-specific integration of the viral genome. Regulates host PKA activity by interacting with host PRKX as a mechanism of interferi
   2142..2818    +  CDS            rtTA3 (fragment): reverse tetracycline transactivator 3 activates expression from Tet-responsive promoters in the presence of doxycycline
   2748..2858    +  CDS            VP48: 3 tandem repeats of the minimal activation domain of herpes simplex virus VP16 (Cheng et al., 2013)
   2897..2915    -  promoter       SP6 promoter: promoter for bacteriophage SP6 RNA polymerase
   2941..3165    +  polyA_signal   bGH poly(A) signal: bovine growth hormone polyadenylation signal
   3169..3190    +  promoter       SV40 promoter (fragment): SV40 enhancer and early promoter
   3226..3246    +  promoter       tight TRE promoter (fragment): Tet-responsive promoter PTight, consisting of seven tet operator sequences followed by the minimal CMV promoter
   3263..3283    +  promoter       tight TRE promoter (fragment): Tet-responsive promoter PTight, consisting of seven tet operator sequences followed by the minimal CMV promoter
   3300..3320    +  promoter       tight TRE promoter (fragment): Tet-responsive promoter PTight, consisting of seven tet operator sequences followed by the minimal CMV promoter
   3337..3357    +  promoter       tight TRE promoter (fragment): Tet-responsive promoter PTight, consisting of seven tet operator sequences followed by the minimal CMV promoter
   3374..3394    +  promoter       tight TRE promoter (fragment): Tet-responsive promoter PTight, consisting of seven tet operator sequences followed by the minimal CMV promoter
   3411..3431    +  promoter       tight TRE promoter (fragment): Tet-responsive promoter PTight, consisting of seven tet operator sequences followed by the minimal CMV promoter
   3448..3468    +  promoter       tight TRE promoter (fragment): Tet-responsive promoter PTight, consisting of seven tet operator sequences followed by the minimal CMV promoter
   3474..4091    +  CDS            Rep52 (fragment): REP52_AAV2S - Experimental evidence at protein level: Swiss-Prot protein existence level 1. Plays a critical role during packaging of viral DNA into empty capsids, where they are thought to be part of the packaging motor complex. The single stranded genomic DNA is packaged in a 3' to 5' direction and requires the association between viral DNA and Rep40. Regulates host PKA activity by interacting with host PRKX as a mechanism to interfere with helper virus propagation and to promote its own replication. From Adeno-associated virus 2 (isolate Srivastava/1982) (AAV-2).
   4111..6339    +  CDS            VP1: CAPSD_AAV2S - Experimental evidence at protein level: Swiss-Prot protein existence level 1. Capsid protein self-assembles to form an icosahedral capsid with a T=1 symmetry, about 22 nm in diameter, and consisting of 60 copies of three size variants of the capsid protein VP1, VP2 and VP3 which differ in their N-terminus. The capsid encapsulates the genomic ssDNA. Binds to host cell heparan sulfate and uses host ITGA5-ITGB1 as coreceptor on the cell surface to provide virion attachment to target cell. This attachment induces virion internalization predominantly through clathrin-dependent endocyt
   6634..6662    -  misc_feature   MCS (fragment): pBluescript multiple cloning site
   6751..7339    -  rep_origin     ori: high-copy-number ColE1/pMB1/pBR322/pUC origin of replication
   7510..8370    -  CDS            AmpR: β-lactamase; bla; confers resistance to ampicillin, carbenicillin, and related antibiotics
   8371..8475    -  promoter       AmpR promoter: bla
