[The description below was written by a language model from this plasmid's Addgene catalogue record and pLannotate feature annotations shown in this document.]
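Description:
pUCmini-iCAP-PHP.B is an AAV packaging (rep-cap) helper plasmid built on the pUC57-mini backbone. It is propagated in bacteria through a high-copy ColE1/pUC origin and selected with ampicillin via the β-lactamase gene. It carries no ITRs and is not itself packaged. Instead it supplies AAV2 Rep proteins and the engineered AAV-PHP.B capsid in trans to mammalian producer cells, alongside an rAAV genome plasmid.

The arrangement is deliberately non-standard. A full-length AAV2 Rep78 reading frame is followed by a tetracycline transactivator coding sequence with VP16-derived activation repeats and a bGH polyadenylation signal. The annotation software labels this as an rtTA3 fragment, but the depositor describes a tTA, tet-off system that needs no doxycycline or tetracycline. Downstream lies an array of tet operator repeats (TRE), then a partial Rep52-matching segment. That segment corresponds to the 3′ rep region and presumably contains the p41 promoter the record lists for cap. The VP1 reading frame encoding PHP.B Cap comes last. Together the tTA and TRE form an amplification loop that boosts capsid expression, and the depositor reports a 1.5- to 5-fold gain in AAV titer from unpublished data. An XbaI site added for cloning creates a K449R change in the capsid, with no overt effect reported on production or transduction.

The plasmid is used like any other rep-cap plasmid. The depositor's one caveat concerns rAAV genomes with a tet-responsive element driving a protein that harms producer cells. The two sequence records differ by 37 nt, with eight versus seven annotated tet operator repeats, and otherwise match.
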