Addgene plasmid #103002: pUCmini-iCAP-PHP.B
Purpose: non-standard AAV2 rep-AAV-PHP.B cap plasmid with AAV cap expression controlled by a tTA-TRE amplification system
Depositing lab: Viviana Gradinaru. Depositing organization: California Institute of Technology. Publication: Cre-dependent selection yields AAV variants for widespread gene transfer to the adult brain. Deverman BE, Pravdo PL, Simpson BP, Kumar SR, Chan KY, Banerjee A, Wu WL, Yang B, Huber N, Pasca SP, Gradinaru V. Nat Biotechnol. 2016 Feb;34(2):204-9. doi: 10.1038/nbt.3440. Epub 2016 Feb 1. PubMed 26829320.
Backbone
  Vector backbone: pUC57-mini
  Vector type: Mammalian Expression, AAV
Growth in bacteria
  Bacterial resistance: Ampicillin, 100 μg/mL
  Growth temperature: 37°C
  Growth strain: NEB Stable
  Copy number: Unknown
Gene/Insert
  Gene/Insert name: Synthetic construct isolate AAV-PHP.B VP1 gene (alt name: AAV-PHP.B Cap)
  Species: Synthetic
  Promoter: p41
  Cloning method: Gibson Cloning
  Sequencing primers: 5′ unknown
Terms and licenses: Academic/Nonprofit Terms; Industry Terms: Not Available to Industry
Depositor comments: Please note that this is a non-standard rep-cap construct. It uses a tTA-TRE amplification loop to increase Capsid expression and AAV production. We find that this system increases AAV titers 1.5-5 fold (Ben Deverman, Bryan Simpson and Paul Patterson, unpublished data). This is a tet-off system, so no dox or tet is needed to turn it on. It can be used like any other rep-cap plasmid. *This system should only present a problem if the rAAV genome to be packaged has a tet responsive element that directs expression of a protein that affected the health of the production cells. The introduction of an XbaI restriction site for ease of cloning introduces a K449R mutation, which does not have an overt effect on vector production or transduction.
How to cite: pUCmini-iCAP-PHP.B was a gift from Viviana Gradinaru (Addgene plasmid # 103002 ; http://n2t.net/addgene:103002 ; RRID:Addgene_103002)
